Addgene plasmid #15238: Alpha 5 integrin-GFP
Depositing lab: Rick Horwitz. Depositing organization: University of Virginia. Publication: Differential dynamics of alpha 5 integrin, paxillin, and alpha-actinin during formation and disassembly of adhesions in migrating cells. Laukaitis CM, Webb DJ, Donais K, Horwitz AF. J Cell Biol. 2001 Jun 25. 153(7):1427-40. 10.1083/jcb.153.7.1427 PubMed 11425873.
Backbone
  Vector backbone: pEGFP-N3
  Backbone manufacturer: Clontech
  Backbone size w/o insert (bp): 4700
  Vector type: Mammalian Expression
  Selectable markers: Neomycin (select with G418)
Growth in bacteria
  Bacterial resistance: Kanamycin, 50 μg/mL
  Growth temperature: 37°C
  Growth strain: DH5alpha
  Copy number: High Copy
Gene/Insert
  Gene/Insert name: alpha 5 integrin (alt name: Itga5)
  Species: H. sapiens (human)
  Insert size (bp): 3200
  GenBank ID: X06256
  Entrez Gene: ITGA5 (a.k.a. CD49e, FNRA, VLA-5, VLA5A)
  Tag / fusion protein: EGFP (C terminal on backbone)
  Cloning method: Restriction Enzyme; 5′ cloning site Kpn1 (not destroyed); 3′ cloning site Kpn1 (not destroyed)
  Sequencing primers: 5′ CMV immediate early gene forward primer
Resource information
  A portion of this plasmid was derived from a plasmid made by: Dr. Louis Reichardt UCSF
Terms and licenses: Academic/Nonprofit Terms; Industry Terms: Not Available to Industry
How to cite: Alpha 5 integrin-GFP was a gift from Rick Horwitz (Addgene plasmid # 15238 ; http://n2t.net/addgene:15238 ; RRID:Addgene_15238)
