[The description below was written by a language model from this plasmid's Addgene catalogue record.]
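Description:
Alpha 5 integrin-GFP is a mammalian expression plasmid built on the Clontech pEGFP-N3 backbone (about 4.7 kb), carrying a roughly 3.2 kb human alpha 5 integrin (ITGA5) cDNA. The insert was placed by restriction cloning into a KpnI site, which is retained at both ends, so that the integrin coding sequence lies upstream of the backbone's EGFP and is expressed as a fusion with EGFP at its C terminus. For a type I transmembrane protein such as an integrin alpha subunit, this places the fluorescent protein on the short cytoplasmic tail. The record does not list the promoter explicitly, but the recommended sequencing primer is a CMV immediate early forward primer, consistent with the CMV-driven expression typical of the pEGFP-N series.

The plasmid is maintained in E. coli as a high-copy construct under kanamycin selection. In mammalian cells the neomycin resistance marker allows selection of stable transfectants with G418; in this backbone family a single resistance cassette generally serves both purposes. No feature table is provided, so details such as the origin of replication, polyadenylation signals and the linker between integrin and EGFP are not stated in the record.

Judging from the associated publication, the construct was used for live-cell fluorescence imaging of alpha 5 integrin in migrating cells, comparing its dynamics with those of paxillin and alpha-actinin as adhesions form and disassemble. More generally, it serves as a fluorescent marker for tracking the localization and turnover of this fibronectin receptor subunit in cell adhesion and migration studies.
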