>Addgene plasmid #15238 | Alpha 5 integrin-GFP | addgene partial sequence | sequence record 21696 | CMV-F 5'-CGCAAATGGGCGGTAGGCGTG-3'
TCAGATCCGCTAGCGCTACCGGACTCAGATCTCGAGCTCAAGCTTGCATGCCTGCAGGTCGACCTGCAGC
CCAAGCTCGATGAATTCGAGCTCGGTACCCGGGGATCCTCTAGACCGCTATGGGGAGCCGGACGCCAGAG
TCCCCTCTCCACGCCGTGCAGCTGCGCTGGGGCCCCCGGCGCCGACCCCCGCTGCTGCCGCTGCTGTTGC
TGCTGCTGCCGCCGCCACCCAGGGTCGGGGGCTTCAACTTAGACGCGGAGGCCCCAGCAGTACTCTCGGG
GCCCCCGGGCTCCTTCTTCGGATTCTCAGTGGAGTTTTACCGGCCGGGAACAGACGGGGTCAGTGTGCTG
GTGGGAGCACCCAAGGCTAATACCAGCCAGCCAGGAGTGCTGCAGGGTGGTGCTGTCTACCTCTGTCCTT
GGGGTGCCAGCCCCACACAGTGCACCCCCATTGAATTTGACAGCAAAGGCTCTCGGCTCCTGGAGTCCTC
ACTGTCCAGCTCAGAGGGAGAGGAGCCTGTGGAGTACAAGTCCTTGCAGTGGTTCGGGGCAACAGTTCGA
GCCCATGGCTCCTCCATCTTGGCATGCGCTCCACTGTACAGCTGGCGCACAGAGAAGGAGCCACTGAGCG
ACCCCGTGGGCACCTGCTACCTCTCCACAGATAACTTCACCCGAATTCTGGAGTATGCACCCTGCCGCTC
AGATTTCAGCTGGGCAGCAGGACAGGGTTACTGCCAAGGAGGCTTCAGTGCCGAGTTCACCAAGACTGGC
CGTGTGGTTTTAGGTGGACCAGGAAGCTATTTCTGGCAAGGCCAGATCCTGTCTGCCACTCAGGAGCAGA
TTGCAGAATCTTATTACCCCGAGTACCTGATCAACCTGGTTCAGGGGCAGCTGCAGACTC
