>Addgene plasmid #15238 | Alpha 5 integrin-GFP | addgene partial sequence | sequence record 36647 | pEXFP-3 5'-CAGGTTCAGGGGGAGGTGTGG-3'
GTACATAACTCTACAATGTGGTATGGCTGATTATGATCTAGAGTCGCGGCCGCTTTACTTGTACAGCTCG
TCCATGCCGAGAGTGATCCCGGCGGCGGTCACGAACTCCAGCAGGACCATGTGATCGCGCTTCTCGTTGG
GGTCTTTGCTCAGGGCGGACTGGGTGCTCAGGTAGTGGTTGTCGGGCAGCAGCACGGGGCCGTCGCCGAT
GGGGGTGTTCTGCTGGTAGTGGTCGGCGAGCTGCACGCTGCCGTCCTCGATGTTGTGGCGGATCTTGAAG
TTCACCTTGATGCCGTTCTTCTGCTTGTCGGCCATGATATAGACGTTGTGGCTGTTGTAGTTGTACTCCA
GCTTGTGCCCCAGGATGTTGCCGTCCTCCTTGAAGTCGATGCCCTTCAGCTCGATGCGGTTCACCAGGGT
GTCGCCCTCGAACTTCACCTCGGCGCGGGTCTTGTAGTTGCCGTCGTCCTTGAAGAAGATGGTGCGCTCC
TGGACGTAGCCTTCGGGCATGGCGGACTTGAAGAAGTCGTGCTGCTTCATGTGGTCGGGGTAGCGGCTGA
AGCACTGCACGCCGTAGGTCAGGGTGGTCACGAGGGTGGGCCAGGGCACGGGCAGCTTGCCGGTGGTGCA
GATGAACTTCAGGGTCAGCTTGCCGTAGGTGGCATCGCCCTCGCCCTCGCCGGACACGCTGAACTTGTGG
CCGTTTACGTCGCCGTCCAGCTCGACCAGGATGGGCACCACCCCGGTGAACAGCTCCTCGCCCTTGCTCA
CCATGGTGGCGATGGATCCCGGGCCCGCGGTACCGGCATCA
