>Addgene plasmid #15238 | Alpha 5 integrin-GFP | addgene partial sequence | sequence record 37833 | EGFP-N 5'-CGTCGCCGTCCAGCTCGACCAG-3'
GCTCACCATGGTGGCGATGGATCCCGGGCCCGCGGTACCGGCATCAGAGGTGGCTGGAGGCTTGAGCTGA
GCTTTTTCCATGGCGGTGCCATATGGGAGGGAGCGTTTGAAGAATCCAAGCTTGTAGAGGATGTAGATGA
GTAGACCTAGGAGCAGGAGGCCAAACAGGATGGCTAGGATGATGATCCACAGTGGGACGCCATAGCTGCC
TTCTGCCTTGGTCCATTGCACAGCTGTGGCCACCTGACGCTCTTTTTGGGGCAGCTGCCGAGGCAGGATT
CGGTAGGGCATCTTCAGGGCTTTGTACACAGCCTCACACTGCAGGCTAAATGGCTGGTGCTCCCGCTGCA
AGAAAGTCTTGGCCCAGACTCGGAAATGCAACTGCAGACTTTGGCTCTCTTGTTGGTGCAGGGGCCCGAG
CTCACAGCGCAGCCTGAAACACTCAGCCTCCGGGCATTTCAGGATCTGAGGTCCCGAGGAAGCAGAGCTG
CGGCTTGGAGCTTCCCGTTTTTGCTGGTGGTGCAGGGAACCCTCGGGATCCAACTCCAGGCCCTTTGGGT
TAATGGGGTGATTGGTGGTGCAGTTGAGTCCCGTAACTCTGGTCACATATAGGAGCTGCTGACCTTCCAG
AGCCTGGGGACAGCTGAGTTCCAGCACACCCTGGCTAATGGAGCTGGGGCCTTGGTTGATGAGCTCATAG
ACATGGTGGACAGCAGGTCCCAGGTCCTCCTCCTTCTGAGGCTGGTCTC
