LOCUS       Exported 7933 bp ds-DNA circular SYN 12-MAY-2021
DEFINITION  synthetic circular DNA
ACCESSION   .
VERSION     .
KEYWORDS    Alpha 5 integrin-GFP
SOURCE      synthetic DNA construct
  ORGANISM  synthetic DNA construct
REFERENCE   1 (bases 1 to 7933)
  AUTHORS   Laukaitis CM, Webb DJ, Donais K, Horwitz AF
  TITLE     Differential dynamics of alpha 5 integrin, paxillin, and
            alpha-actinin during formation and disassembly of adhesions in
            migrating cells.
  JOURNAL   J Cell Biol. 2001 Jun 25. 153(7):1427-40.
  PUBMED    11425873
REFERENCE   2 (bases 1 to 7933)
  AUTHORS   .
  TITLE     Direct Submission
  JOURNAL   Exported May 12, 2021 from SnapGene Server 1.1.58
            http://www.snapgene.com
FEATURES             Location/Qualifiers
     source          1..7933
                     /organism="synthetic DNA construct"
                     /mol_type="other DNA"
     enhancer        119..422
                     /label=CMV enhancer
                     /note="human cytomegalovirus immediate early enhancer"
     promoter        423..626
                     /label=CMV promoter
                     /note="human cytomegalovirus (CMV) immediate early
                     promoter"
     primer_bind     577..597
                     /label=CMV-F
                     /note="Human CMV immediate early promoter, forward primer"
     regulatory      3931..3940
                     /regulatory_class="other"
                     /note="vertebrate consensus sequence for strong initiation
                     of translation (Kozak, 1987)"
     CDS             3937..4656
                     /codon_start=1
                     /product="the original enhanced GFP (Yang et al., 1996)"
                     /label=EGFP
                     /note="mammalian codon-optimized"
                     /translation="MVSKGEELFTGVVPILVELDGDVNGHKFSVSGEGEGDATYGKLTL
                     KFICTTGKLPVPWPTLVTTLTYGVQCFSRYPDHMKQHDFFKSAMPEGYVQERTIFFKDD
                     GNYKTRAEVKFEGDTLVNRIELKGIDFKEDGNILGHKLEYNYNSHNVYIMADKQKNGIK
                     VNFKIRHNIEDGSVQLADHYQQNTPIGDGPVLLPDNHYLSTQSALSKDPNEKRDHMVLL
                     EFVTAAGITLGMDELYK"
     CDS             3937..4653
                     /codon_start=1
                     /product="enhanced GFP"
                     /label=EGFP
                     /translation="MVSKGEELFTGVVPILVELDGDVNGHKFSVSGEGEGDATYGKLTL
                     KFICTTGKLPVPWPTLVTTLTYGVQCFSRYPDHMKQHDFFKSAMPEGYVQERTIFFKDD
                     GNYKTRAEVKFEGDTLVNRIELKGIDFKEDGNILGHKLEYNYNSHNVYIMADKQKNGIK
                     VNFKIRHNIEDGSVQLADHYQQNTPIGDGPVLLPDNHYLSTQSALSKDPNEKRDHMVLL
                     EFVTAAGITLGMDELYK"
     primer_bind     complement(3982..4003)
                     /label=EGFP-N
                     /note="EGFP, reverse primer"
     primer_bind     complement(4243..4262)
                     /label=EXFP-R
                     /note="For distinguishing EGFP variants, reverse primer"
     primer_bind     4590..4611
                     /label=EGFP-C
                     /note="EGFP, forward primer"
     polyA_signal    4779..4900
                     /label=SV40 poly(A) signal
                     /note="SV40 polyadenylation signal"
     primer_bind     complement(4816..4835)
                     /label=SV40pA-R
                     /note="SV40 polyA, reverse primer"
     primer_bind     4870..4889
                     /label=EBV-rev
                     /note="SV40 polyA terminator, reverse primer"
     rep_origin      complement(4907..5362)
                     /direction=LEFT
                     /label=f1 ori
                     /note="f1 bacteriophage origin of replication; arrow
                     indicates direction of (+) strand synthesis"
     primer_bind     complement(5044..5065)
                     /label=F1ori-F
                     /note="F1 origin, forward primer"
     primer_bind     5256..5275
                     /label=F1ori-R
                     /note="F1 origin, reverse primer"
     promoter        5389..5493
                     /gene="bla"
                     /label=AmpR promoter
     promoter        5495..5852
                     /label=SV40 promoter
                     /note="SV40 enhancer and early promoter"
     primer_bind     complement(5518..5538)
                     /label=pBABE 3'
                     /note="SV40 enhancer, reverse primer for pBABE vectors"
     rep_origin      5703..5838
                     /label=SV40 ori
                     /note="SV40 origin of replication"
     primer_bind     5765..5784
                     /label=SV40pro-F
                     /note="SV40 promoter/origin, forward primer"
     CDS             5887..6681
                     /codon_start=1
                     /gene="aph(3')-II (or nptII)"
                     /product="aminoglycoside phosphotransferase from Tn5"
                     /label=NeoR/KanR
                     /note="confers resistance to neomycin, kanamycin, and G418
                     (Geneticin(R))"
                     /translation="MIEQDGLHAGSPAAWVERLFGYDWAQQTIGCSDAAVFRLSAQGRP
                     VLFVKTDLSGALNELQDEAARLSWLATTGVPCAAVLDVVTEAGRDWLLLGEVPGQDLLS
                     SHLAPAEKVSIMADAMRRLHTLDPATCPFDHQAKHRIERARTRMEAGLVDQDDLDEEHQ
                     GLAPAELFARLKASMPDGEDLVVTHGDACLPNIMVENGRFSGFIDCGRLGVADRYQDIA
                     LATRDIAEELGGEWADRFLVLYGIAAPDSQRIAFYRLLDEFF"
     primer_bind     complement(5941..5960)
                     /label=Neo-R
                     /note="Neomycin resistance gene, reverse primer"
     primer_bind     6551..6570
                     /label=Neo-F
                     /note="Neomycin resistance gene, forward primer"
     primer_bind     complement(6869..6888)
                     /label=TK-pA-R
                     /note="Thymidine kinase polyA, reverse primer"
     polyA_signal    6913..6960
                     /label=HSV TK poly(A) signal
                     /note="herpes simplex virus thymidine kinase
                     polyadenylation signal (Cole and Stacy, 1985)"
     rep_origin      7289..7877
                     /direction=RIGHT
                     /label=ori
                     /note="high-copy-number ColE1/pMB1/pBR322/pUC origin of
                     replication"
     primer_bind     7778..7797
                     /label=pBR322ori-F
                     /note="pBR322 origin, forward primer"
ORIGIN
        1 catgttcttt cctgcgttat cccctgattc tgtggataac cgtattaccg ccatgcatta
       61 gttattaata gtaatcaatt acggggtcat tagttcatag cccatatatg gagttccgcg
      121 ttacataact tacggtaaat ggcccgcctg gctgaccgcc caacgacccc cgcccattga
      181 cgtcaataat gacgtatgtt cccatagtaa cgccaatagg gactttccat tgacgtcaat
      241 gggtggagta tttacggtaa actgcccact tggcagtaca tcaagtgtat catatgccaa
      301 gtacgccccc tattgacgtc aatgacggta aatggcccgc ctggcattat gcccagtaca
      361 tgaccttatg ggactttcct acttggcagt acatctacgt attagtcatc gctattacca
      421 tggtgatgcg gttttggcag tacatcaatg ggcgtggata gcggtttgac tcacggggat
      481 ttccaagtct ccaccccatt gacgtcaatg ggagtttgtt ttggcaccaa aatcaacggg
      541 actttccaaa atgtcgtaac aactccgccc cattgacgca aatgggcggt aggcgtgtac
      601 ggtgggaggt ctatataagc agagctggtt tagtgaaccg tcagatccgc tagcgctacc
      661 ggactcagat ctcgagctca agcttgcatg cctgcaggtc gacctgcagc ccaagctcga
      721 tgaattcgag ctcggtaccc ggggatcctc tagaccgcta tggggagccg gacgccagag
      781 tcccctctcc acgccgtgca gctgcgctgg ggcccccggc gccgaccccc gctgctgccg
      841 ctgctgttgc tgctgctgcc gccgccaccc agggtcgggg gcttcaactt agacgcggag
      901 gccccagcag tactctcggg gcccccgggc tccttcttcg gattctcagt ggagttttac
      961 cggccgggaa cagacggggt cagtgtgctg gtgggagcac ccaaggctaa taccagccag
     1021 ccaggagtgc tgcagggtgg tgctgtctac ctctgtcctt ggggtgccag ccccacacag
     1081 tgcaccccca ttgaatttga cagcaaaggc tctcggctcc tggagtcctc actgtccagc
     1141 tcagagggag aggagcctgt ggagtacaag tccttgcagt ggttcggggc aacagttcga
     1201 gcccatggct cctccatctt ggcatgcgct ccactgtaca gctggcgcac agagaaggag
     1261 ccactgagcg accccgtggg cacctgctac ctctccacag ataacttcac ccgaattctg
     1321 gagtatgcac cctgccgctc agatttcagc tgggcagcag gacagggtta ctgccaagga
     1381 ggcttcagtg ccgagttcac caagactggc cgtgtggttt taggtggacc aggaagctat
     1441 ttctggcaag gccagatcct gtctgccact caggagcaga ttgcagaatc ttattacccc
     1501 gagtacctga tcaacctggt tcaggggcag ctgcagactc gccaggccag ttccatctat
     1561 gatgacagct acctaggata ctctgtggct gttggtgaat tcagtggtga tgacacagaa
     1621 gactttgttg ctggtgtgcc caaagggaac ctcacttacg gctatgtcac catccttaat
     1681 ggctcagaca ttcgatccct ctacaacttc tcaggggaac agatggcctc ctactttggc
     1741 tatgcagtgg ccgccacaga cgtcaatggg gacgggctgg atgacttgct ggtgggggca
     1801 cccctgctca tggatcggac ccctgacggg cggcctcagg aggtgggcag ggtctacgtc
     1861 tacctgcagc acccagccgg catagagccc acgcccaccc ttaccctcac tggccatgat
     1921 gagtttggcc gatttggcag ctccttgacc cccctggggg acctggacca ggatggctac
     1981 aatgatgtgg ccatcggggc tccctttggt ggggagaccc agcagggagt agtgtttgta
     2041 tttcctgggg gcccaggagg gctgggctct aagccttccc aggttctgca gcccctgtgg
     2101 gcagccagcc acaccccaga cttctttggc tctgcccttc gaggaggccg agacctggat
     2161 ggcaatggat atcctgatct gattgtgggg tcctttggtg tggacaaggc tgtggtatac
     2221 aggggccgcc ccatcgtgtc cgctagtgcc tccctcacca tcttccccgc catgttcaac
     2281 ccagaggagc ggagctgcag cttagagggg aaccctgtgg cctgcatcaa ccttagcttc
     2341 tgcctcaatg cttctggaaa acacgttgct gactccattg gtttcacagt ggaacttcag
     2401 ctggactggc agaagcagaa gggaggggta cggcgggcac tgttcctggc ctccaggcag
     2461 gcaaccctga cccagaccct gctcatccag aatggggctc gagaggattg cagagagatg
     2521 aagatctacc tcaggaacga gtcagaattt cgagacaaac tctcgccgat tcacatcgct
     2581 ctcaacttct ccttggaccc ccaagcccca gtggacagcc acggcctcag gccagcccta
     2641 cattatcaga gcaagagccg gatagaggac aaggctcaga tcttgctgga ctgtggagaa
     2701 gacaacatct gtgtgcctga cctgcagctg gaagtgtttg gggagcagaa ccatgtgtac
     2761 ctgggtgaca agaatgccct gaacctcact ttccatgccc agaatgtggg tgagggtggc
     2821 gcctatgagg ctgagcttcg ggtcaccgcc cctccagagg ctgagtactc aggactcgtc
     2881 agacacccag ggaacttctc cagcctgagc tgtgactact ttgccgtgaa ccagagccgc
     2941 ctgctggtgt gtgacctggg caaccccatg aaggcaggag ccagtctgtg gggtggcctt
     3001 cggtttacag tccctcatct ccgggacact aagaaaacca tccagtttga cttccagatc
     3061 ctcagcaaga atctcaacaa ctcgcaaagc gacgtggttt cctttcggct ctccgtggag
     3121 gctcaggccc aggtcaccct gaacggtgtc tccaagcctg aggcagtgct attcccagta
     3181 agcgactggc atccccgaga ccagcctcag aaggaggagg acctgggacc tgctgtccac
     3241 catgtctatg agctcatcaa ccaaggcccc agctccatta gccagggtgt gctggaactc
     3301 agctgtcccc aggctctgga aggtcagcag ctcctatatg tgaccagagt tacgggactc
     3361 aactgcacca ccaatcaccc cattaaccca aagggcctgg agttggatcc cgagggttcc
     3421 ctgcaccacc agcaaaaacg ggaagctcca agccgcagct ctgcttcctc gggacctcag
     3481 atcctgaaat gcccggaggc tgagtgtttc aggctgcgct gtgagctcgg gcccctgcac
     3541 caacaagaga gccaaagtct gcagttgcat ttccgagtct gggccaagac tttcttgcag
     3601 cgggagcacc agccatttag cctgcagtgt gaggctgtgt acaaagccct gaagatgccc
     3661 taccgaatcc tgcctcggca gctgccccaa aaagagcgtc aggtggccac agctgtgcaa
     3721 tggaccaagg cagaaggcag ctatggcgtc ccactgtgga tcatcatcct agccatcctg
     3781 tttggcctcc tgctcctagg tctactcatc tacatcctct acaagcttgg attcttcaaa
     3841 cgctccctcc catatggcac cgccatggaa aaagctcagc tcaagcctcc agccacctct
     3901 gatgccggta ccgcgggccc gggatccatc gccaccatgg tgagcaaggg cgaggagctg
     3961 ttcaccgggg tggtgcccat cctggtcgag ctggacggcg acgtaaacgg ccacaagttc
     4021 agcgtgtccg gcgagggcga gggcgatgcc acctacggca agctgaccct gaagttcatc
     4081 tgcaccaccg gcaagctgcc cgtgccctgg cccaccctcg tgaccaccct gacctacggc
     4141 gtgcagtgct tcagccgcta ccccgaccac atgaagcagc acgacttctt caagtccgcc
     4201 atgcccgaag gctacgtcca ggagcgcacc atcttcttca aggacgacgg caactacaag
     4261 acccgcgccg aggtgaagtt cgagggcgac accctggtga accgcatcga gctgaagggc
     4321 atcgacttca aggaggacgg caacatcctg gggcacaagc tggagtacaa ctacaacagc
     4381 cacaacgtct atatcatggc cgacaagcag aagaacggca tcaaggtgaa cttcaagatc
     4441 cgccacaaca tcgaggacgg cagcgtgcag ctcgccgacc actaccagca gaacaccccc
     4501 atcggcgacg gccccgtgct gctgcccgac aaccactacc tgagcaccca gtccgccctg
     4561 agcaaagacc ccaacgagaa gcgcgatcac atggtcctgc tggagttcgt gaccgccgcc
     4621 gggatcactc tcggcatgga cgagctgtac aagtaaagcg gccgcgactc tagatcataa
     4681 tcagccatac cacatttgta gaggttttac ttgctttaaa aaacctccca cacctccccc
     4741 tgaacctgaa acataaaatg aatgcaattg ttgttgttaa cttgtttatt gcagcttata
     4801 atggttacaa ataaagcaat agcatcacaa atttcacaaa taaagcattt ttttcactgc
     4861 attctagttg tggtttgtcc aaactcatca atgtatctta aggcgtaaat tgtaagcgtt
     4921 aatattttgt taaaattcgc gttaaatttt tgttaaatca gctcattttt taaccaatag
     4981 gccgaaatcg gcaaaatccc ttataaatca aaagaataga ccgagatagg gttgagtgtt
     5041 gttccagttt ggaacaagag tccactatta aagaacgtgg actccaacgt caaaggnnnn
     5101 nnnnnnnnnn nnnnnnnnnn nnnnnnnnnn nnnnnnnnnn nnnnntnnnn nnnnnnnnnn
     5161 nnnnnnnnnn nnnnnnnnnn nnnnnnnnnn nnnnnnnnnn nnnnnnnnnn nnnnnnnnnn
     5221 nnnnnnnnnn nnnnnnngnn nnnnnnnnnn nnnnnnnnnn nnnnnnnnnn nnnnnnnnnn
     5281 nnnnnnnnnn nnnnnnnnnn nnnnnnnnnn nnnnnnnnnn nnnnnnnnnn nnnnnnnnnn
     5341 nnnnnnnnnn nnnnnnnnnn nncaggtggc acttttcggg gaaatgtgcg cggaacccct
     5401 atttgtttat ttttctaaat acattcaaat atgtatccgc tcatgagaca ataaccctga
     5461 taaatgcttc aataatattg aaaaaggaag agtcctgagg cggaaagaac cagctgtgga
     5521 atgtgtgtca gttagggtgt ggaaagtccc caggctcccc agcaggcaga agtatgcaaa
     5581 gcatgcatct caattagtca gcaaccaggt gtggaaagtc cccaggctcc ccagcaggca
     5641 gaagtatgca aagcatgcat ctcaattagt cagcaaccat agtcccgccc ctaactccgc
     5701 ccatcccgcc cctaactccg cccagttccg cccattctcc gccccatggc tgactaattt
     5761 tttttattta tgcagaggcc gaggccgcct cggcctctga gctattccag aagtagtgag
     5821 gaggcttttt tggaggccta ggcttttgca aagatcgatc aagagacagg atgaggatcg
     5881 tttcgcatga ttgaacaaga tggattgcac gcaggttctc cggccgcttg ggtggagagg
     5941 ctattcggct atgactgggc acaacagaca atcggctgct ctgatgccgc cgtgttccgg
     6001 ctgtcagcgc aggggcgccc ggttcttttt gtcaagaccg acctgtccgg tgccctgaat
     6061 gaactgcaag acgaggcagc gcggctatcg tggctggcca cgacgggcgt tccttgcgca
     6121 gctgtgctcg acgttgtcac tgaagcggga agggactggc tgctattggg cgaagtgccg
     6181 gggcaggatc tcctgtcatc tcaccttgct cctgccgaga aagtatccat catggctgat
     6241 gcaatgcggc ggctgcatac gcttgatccg gctacctgcc cattcgacca ccaagcgaaa
     6301 catcgcatcg agcgagcacg tactcggatg gaagccggtc ttgtcgatca ggatgatctg
     6361 gacgaagagc atcaggggct cgcgccagcc gaactgttcg ccaggctcaa ggcgagcatg
     6421 cccgacggcg aggatctcgt cgtgacccat ggcgatgcct gcttgccgaa tatcatggtg
     6481 gaaaatggcc gcttttctgg attcatcgac tgtggccggc tgggtgtggc ggaccgctat
     6541 caggacatag cgttggctac ccgtgatatt gctgaagagc ttggcggcga atgggctgac
     6601 cgcttcctcg tgctttacgg tatcgccgct cccgattcgc agcgcatcgc cttctatcgc
     6661 cttcttgacg agttcttctg agcgggactc tggggttcga aatgaccgac caagcgacgc
     6721 ccaacctgcc atcacgagat ttcgattcca ccgccgcctt ctatgaaagg ttgggcttcg
     6781 gaatcgtttt ccgggacgcc ggctggatga tcctccagcg cggggatctc atgctggagt
     6841 tcttcgccca ccctaggggg aggctaactg aaacacggaa ggagacaata ccggaaggaa
     6901 cccgcgctat gacggcaata aaaagacaga ataaaacgca cggtgttggg tcgtttgttc
     6961 ataaacgcgg ggttcggtcc cagggctggc actctgtcga taccccaccg agaccccatt
     7021 ggggccaata cgcccgcgtt tcttcctttt ccccacccca ccccccaagt tcgggtgaag
     7081 gcccagggct cgcagccaac gtcggggcgg caggccctgc catagcctca ggttactcat
     7141 atatacttta gattgattta aaacttcatt tttaatttaa aaggatctag gtgaagatcc
     7201 tttttgataa tctcatgacc aaaatccctt aacgtgagtt ttcgttccac tgagcgtcag
     7261 accccgtaga aaagatcaaa ggatcttctt gagatccttt ttttctgcgc gtaatctgct
     7321 gcttgcaaac aaaaaaacca ccgctaccag cggtggtttg tttgccggat caagagctac
     7381 caactctttt tccgaaggta actggcttca gcagagcgca gataccaaat actgttcttc
     7441 tagtgtagcc gtagttaggc caccacttca agaactctgt agcaccgcct acatacctcg
     7501 ctctgctaat cctgttacca gtggctgctg ccagtggcga taagtcgtgt cttaccgggt
     7561 tggactcaag acgatagtta ccggataagg cgcagcggtc gggctgaacg gggggttcgt
     7621 gcacacagcc cagcttggag cgaacgacct acaccgaact gagataccta cagcgtgagc
     7681 tatgagaaag cgccacgctt cccgaaggga gaaaggcgga caggtatccg gtaagcggca
     7741 gggtcggaac aggagagcgc acgagggagc ttccaggggg aaacgcctgg tatctttata
     7801 gtcctgtcgg gtttcgccac ctctgacttg agcgtcgatt tttgtgatgc tcgtcagggg
     7861 ggcggagcct atggaaaaac gccagcaacg cggccttttt acggttcctg gccttttgct
     7921 ggccttttgc tca
//
